>Addgene plasmid #158308 | pLKO_Tag.AU1.S.Ollas_NGFR | addgene full sequence | sequence record 329888 | Addgene NGS Result
TCGACGGTATCGATCACGAGACTAGTATCGAGCGGCCGCCCCCTTCACCGAGGGCCTATTTCCCATGATT
CCTTCATATTTGCATATACGATACAAGGCTGTTAGAGAGATAATTGGAATTAATTTGACTGTAAACACAA
AGATATTAGTACAAAATACGTGACGTAGAAAGTAATAATTTCTTGGGTAGTTTGCAGTTTTAAAATTATG
TTTTAAAATGGACTATCATATGCTTACCGTAACTTGAAAGTATTTCGATTTCTTGGCTTTATATATCTTG
TGGAAAGGACGAAACACCGGGTCTTCGAGAAGACCTGTTTTAGAGCTAGAAATAGCAAGTTAAAATAAGG
CTAGTCCGTTATCAACTTGAAAAAGTGGCACCGAGTCGGTGCTTTTTTTAATTCTCGACCTCGAGACAAA
TGGCAGTATTCATCCACAATTTTAAAAGAAAAGGGGGGATTGGGGGGTACAGTGCAGGGGAAAGAATAGT
AGACATAATAGCAACAGACATACAAACTAAAGAATTACAAAAACAAATTACAAAAATTCAAAATTTTCGG
GTTTATTACAGGGACAGCAGAGATCCACTTTGGCCGCGGCTCGAGGCGATAAGCTTTGCAAAGATGGATA
AAGTTTTAAACAGAGAGGAATCTTTGCAGCTAATGGACCTTCTAGGTCTTGAAAGGAGTGGGAATTGGCT
CCGGTGCCCGTCAGTGGGCAGAGCGCACATCGCCCACAGTCCCCGAGAAGTTGGGGGGAGGGGTCGGCAA
TTGAACCGGTGCCTAGAGAAGGTGGCGCGGGGTAAACTGGGAAAGTGATGTCGTGTACTGGCTCCGCCTT
TTTCCCGAGGGTGGGGGAGAACCGTATATAAGTGCAGTAGTCGCCGTGAACGTTCTTTTTCGCAACGGGT
TTGCCGCCAGAACACAGGTAAGTGCCGTGTGTGGTTCCCGCGGGCCTGGCCTCTTTACGGGTTATGGCCC
TTGCGTGCCTTGAATTACTTCCACCTGGCTGCAGTACGTGATTCTTGATCCCGAGCTTCGGGTTGGAAGT
GGGTGGGAGAGTTCGAGGCCTTGCGCTTAAGGAGCCCCTTCGCCTCGTGCTTGAGTTGAGGCCTGGCCTG
GGCGCTGGGGCCGCCGCGTGCGAATCTGGTGGCACCTTCGCGCCTGTCTCGCTGCTTTCGATAAGTCTCT
AGCCATTTAAAATTTTTGATGACCTGCTGCGACGCTTTTTTTCTGGCAAGATAGTCTTGTAAATGCGGGC
CAAGATCTGCACACTGGTATTTCGGTTTTTGGGGCCGCGGGCGGCGACGGGGCCCGTGCGTCCCAGCGCA
CATGTTCGGCGAGGCGGGGCCTGCGAGCGCGGCCACCGAGAATCGGACGGGGGTAGTCTCAAGCTGGCCG
GCCTGCTCTGGTGCCTGGCCTCGCGCCGCCGTGTATCGCCCCACCCTGGGCGGCAAGGCTGGCCCGGTCG
GCACCAGTTGCGTGAGCGGAAAGATGGCCGCTTCCCGGCCCTGCTGCAGGGAGCTCAAAATGGAGGACGC
GGCGCTCGGGAGAGCGGGCGGGTGAGTCACCCACACAAAGGAAAAGGGCCTTTCCGTCCTCAGCCGTCGC
TTCATGTGACTCCACGGAGTACCGGGCGCCGTCCAGGCACCTCGATTAGTTCTCGAGCTTTTGGAGTACG
TCGTCTTTAGGTTGGGGGGAGGGGTTTTATGCGATGGAGTTTCCCCACACTGAGTGGGTGGAGACTGAAG
TTAGGCCAGCTTGGCACTTGATGTAATTCTCCTTGGAATTTGCCCTTTTTGAGTTTGGATCTTGGTTCAT
TCTCAAGCCTCAGACAGTGGTTCAAAGTTTTTTTCTTCCATTTCAGGTGTCGTGAGGAATTCTGCAGTCG
ATCGACGGTACCGCGGGCCCGGGATCCACGGTCGCCACCATGGGGGCAGGTGCCACCGGCCGCGCCATGG
ACGGGCCGCGCCTGCTGCTGTTGCTGCTTCTGGGGGTGTCCCTTGGAGGTGCCAAGGAGGCATGCGACAC
CTATCGGTACATTGGAGGAGGCGGGGGAGGGAAGGAGACCGCCGCCGCCAAGTTCGAGAGGCAGCACATG
GACAGCGGAGGAGGCGGGGGAGGGAGCGGCTTCGCCAACGAGCTGGGCCCCAGGCTGATGGGCAAGTGCC
CCACAGGCCTGTACACACACAGCGGTGAGTGCTGCAAAGCCTGCAACCTGGGCGAGGGTGTGGCCCAGCC
TTGTGGAGCCAACCAGACCGTGTGTGAGCCCTGCCTGGACAGCGTGACGTTCTCCGACGTGGTGAGCGCG
ACCGAGCCGTGCAAGCCGTGCACCGAGTGCGTGGGGCTCCAGAGCATGTCGGCGCCGTGCGTGGAGGCCG
ACGACGCCGTGTGCCGCTGCGCCTACGGCTACTACCAGGATGAGACGACTGGGCGCTGCGAGGCGTGCCG
CGTGTGCGAGGCGGGCTCGGGCCTCGTGTTCTCCTGCCAGGACAAGCAGAACACCGTGTGCGAGGAGTGC
CCCGACGGCACGTATTCCGACGAGGCCAACCACGTGGACCCGTGCCTGCCCTGCACCGTGTGCGAGGACA
CCGAGCGCCAGCTCCGCGAGTGCACACGCTGGGCCGACGCCGAGTGCGAGGAGATCCCTGGCCGTTGGAT
TACACGGTCCACACCCCCAGAGGGCTCGGACAGCACAGCCCCCAGCACCCAGGAGCCTGAGGCACCTCCA
GAACAAGACCTCATAGCCAGCACGGTGGCAGGTGTGGTGACCACAGTGATGGGCAGCTCCCAGCCCGTGG
TGACCCGAGGCACCACCGACAACCTCATCCCTGTCTATTGCTCCATCCTGGCTGCTGTGGTTGTGGGCCT
TGTGGCCTACATAGCCTTCAAGAGGTGGAACAGGGGTATCCTCTAGAGCGGCCGCGTCGACAATCAACCT
CTGGATTACAAAATTTGTGAAAGATTGACTGGTATTCTTAACTATGTTGCTCCTTTTACGCTATGTGGAT
ACGCTGCTTTAATGCCTTTGTATCATGCTATTGCTTCCCGTATGGCTTTCATTTTCTCCTCCTTGTATAA
ATCCTGGTTGCTGTCTCTTTATGAGGAGTTGTGGCCCGTTGTCAGGCAACGTGGCGTGGTGTGCACTGTG
TTTGCTGACGCAACCCCCACTGGTTGGGGCATTGCCACCACCTGTCAGCTCCTTTCCGGGACTTTCGCTT
TCCCCCTCCCTATTGCCACGGCGGAACTCATCGCCGCCTGCCTTGCCCGCTGCTGGACAGGGGCTCGGCT
GTTGGGCACTGACAATTCCGTGGTGTTGTCGGGGAAGCTGACGTCCTTTCCATGGCTGCTCGCCTGTGTT
GCCACCTGGATTCTGCGCGGGACGTCCTTCTGCTACGTCCCTTCGGCCCTCAATCCAGCGGACCTTCCTT
CCCGCGGCCTGCTGCCGGCTCTGCGGCCTCTTCCGCATCTTCGCCTTCGCCCTCAGACGAGTCGGATCTC
CCTTTGGGCCGCCTCCCCGCCTGGGTACCTTTAAGACCAATGACTTACAAGGCAGCTGTAGATCTTAGCC
ACTTTTTAAAAGAAAAGGGGGGACTGGAAGGGCTAATTCACTCCCAACGAAGATAAGATCTGCTTTTTGC
TTGTACTGGGTCTCTCTGGTTAGACCAGATCTGAGCCTGGGAGCTCTCTGGCTAACTAGGGAACCCACTG
CTTAAGCCTCAATAAAGCTTGCCTTGAGTGCTTCAAGTAGTGTGTGCCCGTCTGTTGTGTGACTCTGGTA
ACTAGAGATCCCTCAGACCCTTTTAGTCAGTGTGGAAAATCTCTAGCAGTAGTAGTTCATGTCATCTTAT
TATTCAGTATTTATAACTTGCAAAGAAATGAATATCAGAGAGTGAGAGGAACTTGTTTATTGCAGCTTAT
AATGGTTACAAATAAAGCAATAGCATCACAAATTTCACAAATAAAGCATTTTTTTCACTGCATTCTAGTT
GTGGTTTGTCCAAACTCATCAATGTATCTTATCATGTCTGGCTCTAGCTATCCCGCCCCTAACTCCGCCC
ATCCCGCCCCTAACTCCGCCCAGTTCCGCCCATTCTCCGCCCCATGGCTGACTAATTTTTTTTATTTATG
CAGAGGCCGAGGCCGCCTCGGCCTCTGAGCTATTCCAGAAGTAGTGAGGAGGCTTTTTTGGAGGCCTAGG
GACGTACCCAATTCGCCCTATAGTGAGTCGTATTACGCGCGCTCACTGGCCGTCGTTTTACAACGTCGTG
ACTGGGAAAACCCTGGCGTTACCCAACTTAATCGCCTTGCAGCACATCCCCCTTTCGCCAGCTGGCGTAA
TAGCGAAGAGGCCCGCACCGATCGCCCTTCCCAACAGTTGCGCAGCCTGAATGGCGAATGGG
[124 nt withheld, positions 4403-4526]
C
[91 nt withheld, positions 4528-4618]
A
[49 nt withheld, positions 4620-4668]
CCTTTGACGTTGGAGTCCACGTTCTTT
[37 nt withheld, positions 4696-4732]
ACCCTATCTCGGTCTATTCTTTTGATTTATAAGGGATTTTGCCGATTTCGGCCTATTGGTTAAAAAATGA
GCTGATTTAACAAAAATTTAACGCGAATTTTAACAAAATATTAACGCTTACAATTTAGGTGGCACTTTTC
GGGGAAATGTGCGCGGAACCCCTATTTGTTTATTTTTCTAAATACATTCAAATATGTATCCGCTCATGAG
ACAATAACCCTGATAAATGCTTCAATAATATTGAAAAAGGAAGAGTATGAGTATTCAACATTTCCGTGTC
GCCCTTATTCCCTTTTTTGCGGCATTTTGCCTTCCTGTTTTTGCTCACCCAGAAACGCTGGTGAAAGTAA
AAGATGCTGAAGATCAGTTGGGTGCACGAGTGGGTTACATCGAACTGGATCTCAACAGCGGTAAGATCCT
TGAGAGTTTTCGCCCCGAAGAACGTTTTCCAATGATGAGCACTTTTAAAGTTCTGCTATGTGGCGCGGTA
TTATCCCGTATTGACGCCGGGCAAGAGCAACTCGGTCGCCGCATACACTATTCTCAGAATGACTTGGTTG
AGTACTCACCAGTCACAGAAAAGCATCTTACGGATGGCATGACAGTAAGAGAATTATGCAGTGCTGCCAT
AACCATGAGTGATAACACTGCGGCCAACTTACTTCTGACAACGATCGGAGGACCGAAGGAGCTAACCGCT
TTTTTGCACAACATGGGGGATCATGTAACTCGCCTTGATCGTTGGGAACCGGAGCTGAATGAAGCCATAC
CAAACGACGAGCGTGACACCACGATGCCTGTAGCAATGGCAACAACGTTGCGCAAACTATTAACTGGCGA
ACTACTTACTCTAGCTTCCCGGCAACAATTAATAGACTGGATGGAGGCGGATAAAGTTGCAGGACCACTT
CTGCGCTCGGCCCTTCCGGCTGGCTGGTTTATTGCTGATAAATCTGGAGCCGGTGAGCGTGGGTCTCGCG
GTATCATTGCAGCACTGGGGCCAGATGGTAAGCCCTCCCGTATCGTAGTTATCTACACGACGGGGAGTCA
GGCAACTATGGATGAACGAAATAGACAGATCGCTGAGATAGGTGCCTCACTGATTAAGCATTGGTAACTG
TCAGACCAAGTTTACTCATATATACTTTAGATTGATTTAAAACTTCATTTTTAATTTAAAAGGATCTAGG
TGAAGATCCTTTTTGATAATCTCATGACCAAAATCCCTTAACGTGAGTTTTCGTTCCACTGAGCGTCAGA
CCCCGTAGAAAAGATCAAAGGATCTTCTTGAGATCCTTTTTTTCTGCGCGTAATCTGCTGCTTGCAAACA
AAAAAACCACCGCTACCAGCGGTGGTTTGTTTGCCGGATCAAGAGCTACCAACTCTTTTTCCGAAGGTAA
CTGGCTTCAGCAGAGCGCAGATACCAAATACTGTTCTTCTAGTGTAGCCGTAGTTAGGCCACCACTTCAA
GAACTCTGTAGCACCGCCTACATACCTCGCTCTGCTAATCCTGTTACCAGTGGCTGCTGCCAGTGGCGAT
AAGTCGTGTCTTACCGGGTTGGACTCAAGACGATAGTTACCGGATAAGGCGCAGCGGTCGGGCTGAACGG
GGGGTTCGTGCACACAGCCCAGCTTGGAGCGAACGACCTACACCGAACTGAGATACCTACAGCGTGAGCT
ATGAGAAAGCGCCACGCTTCCCGAAGGGAGAAAGGCGGACAGGTATCCGGTAAGCGGCAGGGTCGGAACA
GGAGAGCGCACGAGGGAGCTTCCAGGGGGAAACGCCTGGTATCTTTATAGTCCTGTCGGGTTTCGCCACC
TCTGACTTGAGCGTCGATTTTTGTGATGCTCGTCAGGGGGGCGGAGCCTATGGAAAAACGCCAGCAACGC
GGCCTTTTTACGGTTCCTGGCCTTTTGCTGGCCTTTTGCTCACATGTTCTTTCCTGCGTTATCCCCTGAT
TCTGTGGATAACCGTATTACCGCCTTTGAGTGAGCTGATACCGCTCGCCGCAGCCGAACGACCGAGCGCA
GCGAGTCAGTGAGCGAGGAAGCGGAAGAGCGCCCAATACGCAAACCGCCTCTCCCCGCGCGTTGGCCGAT
TCATTAATGCAGCTGGCACGACAGGTTTCCCGACTGGAAAGCGGGCAGTGAGCGCAACGCAATTAATGTG
AGTTAGCTCACTCATTAGGCACCCCAGGCTTTACACTTTATGCTTCCGGCTCGTATGTTGTGTGGAATTG
TGAGCGGATAACAATTTCACACAGGAAACAGCTATGACCATGATTACGCCAAGCGCGCAATTAACCCTCA
CTAAAGGGAACAAAAGCTGGAGCTGCAAGCTTAATGTAGTCTTATGCAATACTCTTGTAGTCTTGCAACA
TGGTAACGATGAGTTAGCAACATGCCTTACAAGGAGAGAAAAAGCACCGTGCATGGCGATTGGTGGAAGT
AAGGTGGTACGATCGTGCCTTATTAGGAAGGCAACAGACGGGTCTGACATGGATTGGACGAACCACTGAA
TTGCCGCATTGCAGAGATATTGTATTTAAGTGCCTAGCTCGATACATAAACGGGTCTCTCTGGTTAGACC
AGATCTGAGCCTGGGAGCTCTCTGGCTAACTAGGGAACCCACTGCTTAAGCCTCAATAAAGCTTGCCTTG
AGTGCTTCAAGTAGTGTGTGCCCGTCTGTTGTGTGACTCTGGTAACTAGAGATCCCTCAGACCCTTTTAG
TCAGTGTGGAAAATCTCTAGCAGTGGCGCCCGAACAGGGACTTGAAAGCGAAAGGGAAACCAGAGGAGCT
CTCTCGACGCAGGACTCGGCTTGCTGAAGCGCGCACGGCAAGAGGCGAGGGGCGGCGACTGGTGAGTACG
CCAAAAATTTTGACTAGCGGAGGCTAGAAGGAGAGAGATGGGTGCGAGAGCGTCAGTATTAAGCGGGGGA
GAATTAGATCGCGATGGGAAAAAATTCGGTTAAGGCCAGGGGGAAAGAAAAAATATAAATTAAAACATAT
AGTATGGGCAAGCAGGGAGCTAGAACGATTCGCAGTTAATCCTGGCCTGTTAGAAACATCAGAAGGCTGT
AGACAAATACTGGGACAGCTACAACCATCCCTTCAGACAGGATCAGAAGAACTTAGATCATTATATAATA
CAGTAGCAACCCTCTATTGTGTGCATCAAAGGATAGAGATAAAAGACACCAAGGAAGCTTTAGACAAGAT
AGAGGAAGAGCAAAACAAAAGTAAGACCACCGCACAGCAAGCGGCCGCTGATCTTCAGACCTGGAGGAGG
AGATATGAGGGACAATTGGAGAAGTGAATTATATAAATATAAAGTAGTAAAAATTGAACCATTAGGAGTA
GCACCCACCAAGGCAAAGAGAAGAGTGGTGCAGAGAGAAAAAAGAGCAGTGGGAATAGGAGCTTTGTTCC
TTGGGTTCTTGGGAGCAGCAGGAAGCACTATGGGCGCAGCGTCAATGACGCTGACGGTACAGGCCAGACA
ATTATTGTCTGGTATAGTGCAGCAGCAGAACAATTTGCTGAGGGCTATTGAGGCGCAACAGCATCTGTTG
CAACTCACAGTCTGGGGCATCAAGCAGCTCCAGGCAAGAATCCTGGCTGTGGAAAGATACCTAAAGGATC
AACAGCTCCTGGGGATTTGGGGTTGCTCTGGAAAACTCATTTGCACCACTGCTGTGCCTTGGAATGCTAG
TTGGAGTAATAAATCTCTGGAACAGATTTGGAATCACACGACCTGGATGGAGTGGGACAGAGAAATTAAC
AATTACACAAGCTTAATACACTCCTTAATTGAAGAATCGCAAAACCAGCAAGAAAAGAATGAACAAGAAT
TATTGGAATTAGATAAATGGGCAAGTTTGTGGAATTGGTTTAACATAACAAATTGGCTGTGGTATATAAA
ATTATTCATAATGATAGTAGGAGGCTTGGTAGGTTTAAGAATAGTTTTTGCTGTACTTTCTATAGTGAAT
AGAGTTAGGCAGGGATATTCACCATTATCGTTTCAGACCCACCTCCCAACCCCGAGGGGACCCGACAGGC
CCGAAGGAATAGAAGAAGAAGGTGGAGAGAGAGACAGAGACAGATCCATTCGATTAGTGAACGGATC
Features (pLannotate 1.2.2; 31 found; start..end, strand, type, name):
     50..290     +  promoter       U6 promoter: RNA polymerase III promoter for human U6 snRNA
    317..392     +  misc_RNA       gRNA scaffold: guide RNA scaffold for the Streptococcus pyogenes CRISPR/Cas9 system
    440..557     +  misc_feature   cPPT/CTS: central polypurine tract and central termination sequence of HIV-1
    624..690     +  CDS            small t antigen (fragment): SV40 (simian virus 40) small t antigen
    716..927     +  promoter       EF-1α core promoter: core promoter for human elongation factor EF-1α
    928..1037    +  intron         EF-1α intron A (fragment): intron upstream of the start codon of human EF-1α
   1663..1866    +  intron         EF-1α intron A: truncated intron upstream of the start codon of human EF-1α
   1892..1917    +  misc_feature   MCS (fragment): multiple cloning site
   1930..2901    +  CDS            NGFR (fragment): TNR16_HUMAN - Also known as TNFRSF16. Experimental evidence at protein level: Swiss-Prot protein existence level 1. Low affinity receptor which can bind to NGF, BDNF, NTF3, and NTF4. Forms a heterodimeric receptor with SORCS2 that binds the precursor forms of NGF, BDNF and NTF3 with high affinity, and has much lower affinity for mature NGF and BDNF (PubMed:24908487). Plays an important role in differentiation and survival of specific neuronal populations during development (By similarity). Can mediate cell survival as well as cell death of neural cells. Plays a role in the inactivation of RHOA
   2932..3520    +  misc_feature   WPRE: woodchuck hepatitis virus posttranscriptional regulatory element
   3525..3662    +  CDS            nef (fragment): NEF_HV1LA - Experimental evidence at protein level: Swiss-Prot protein existence level 1. Extracellular Nef protein targets CD4(+) T-lymphocytes for apoptosis by interacting with CXCR4 surface receptors. From Human immunodeficiency virus type 1 group M subtype B (isolate Lai) (HIV-1).
   3648..3828    +  LTR            5' LTR (truncated): truncated 5' long terminal repeat (LTR) from HIV-1
   3900..4021    +  polyA_signal   SV40 poly(A) signal: SV40 polyadenylation signal
   4061..4196    +  rep_origin     SV40 ori: SV40 origin of replication
   4217..4235    -  promoter       T7 promoter: promoter for bacteriophage T7 RNA polymerase
   4243..4398    +  CDS            lacZα (fragment): LacZα fragment of β-galactosidase; lacZ fragment
   4403..4831    +  rep_origin     f1 ori (sequence partly withheld): f1 bacteriophage origin of replication; arrow indicates direction of (+) strand synthesis
   4884..4988    +  promoter       AmpR promoter: bla
   4989..5849    +  CDS            AmpR: β-lactamase; bla; confers resistance to ampicillin, carbenicillin, and related antibiotics
   6020..6608    +  rep_origin     ori: high-copy-number ColE1/pMB1/pBR322/pUC origin of replication
   6791..6883    +  CDS            lacI (fragment): lac repressor; lacI; The lac repressor binds to the lac operator to inhibit transcription in E. coli. This inhibition can be relieved by adding lactose or isopropyl-β-D-thiogalactopyranoside (IPTG).
   6896..6917    +  protein_bind   CAP binding site: CAP binding activates transcription in the presence of cAMP. E. coli catabolite activator protein
   6932..6962    +  promoter       lac promoter: promoter for the E. coli lac operon
   6970..6986    +  protein_bind   lac operator: The lac repressor binds to the lac operator to inhibit transcription in E. coli. This inhibition can be relieved by adding lactose or isopropyl-β-D-thiogalactopyranoside (IPTG). lac repressor encoded by lacI
   7031..7049    +  promoter       T3 promoter: promoter for bacteriophage T3 RNA polymerase
   7077..7303    +  promoter       RSV promoter: Rous sarcoma virus enhancer/promoter
   7304..7484    +  LTR            5' LTR (truncated): truncated 5' long terminal repeat (LTR) from HIV-1
   7531..7656    +  misc_feature   HIV-1 Ψ: packaging signal of human immunodeficiency virus type 1
   7640..8003    +  CDS            HIV-1 gag (fragment): gag protein from human immunodeficiency virus 1; gag
   8149..8382    +  misc_feature   RRE: The Rev response element (RRE) of HIV-1 allows for Rev-dependent mRNA export from the nucleus to the cytoplasm.
   8759..8859    +  CDS            Rev (fragment): human immunodeficiency virus 1 (HIV-1) Rev protein; rev; enhances nuclear export of unspliced and incompletely spliced viral mRNAs
