[The description below was written by a language model from this plasmid's Addgene catalogue record and pLannotate feature annotations shown in this document.]
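Description:
pLKO_Tag.AU1.S.Ollas_NGFR is a lentiviral CRISPR vector on the pLKO backbone, about 8.9 kb as sequenced. It combines an sgRNA expression cassette with a protein barcode ("Pro-Code") reporter. It is propagated in E. coli as a high-copy plasmid through a ColE1/pUC-type origin with ampicillin selection (AmpR), and it also carries an f1 origin and remnants of a lac/lacZα cloning region. The viral genome has a third-generation layout. An RSV promoter is fused to a truncated HIV-1 5' LTR and drives genomic RNA production in packaging cells. It is followed by the Ψ packaging signal with a partial gag sequence, the Rev response element for Rev-dependent nuclear export, and a cPPT/CTS. A second truncated LTR sits downstream of the payload, followed by an SV40 poly(A) signal and SV40 origin in the plasmid backbone.

The payload has two units. A human U6 Pol III promoter sits upstream of the S. pyogenes Cas9 guide RNA scaffold, giving a site into which an sgRNA spacer can be cloned. The record does not identify the cloning site or indicate that a guide is present. Downstream, an EF1a promoter with intron A sequence drives a human NGFR truncated to remove its signaling domain (dNGFR), followed by a WPRE to enhance expression. According to the catalogue entry, the receptor carries an N-terminal epitope combination named Tag.AU1.S.Ollas, although the feature table does not annotate the individual epitopes. This inert surface protein displays a distinctive tag combination that can be read by antibody staining. Pairing each Pro-Code with a particular sgRNA lets transduced cells be tracked by cytometry, enabling phenotypic CRISPR screens at single-cell resolution. Cas9 is not encoded and must be supplied separately.
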