Addgene plasmid #158308: pLKO_Tag.AU1.S.Ollas_NGFR
Purpose: Protein Barcode (Pro-Code) for vector/cell tracking. Contains U6 trRNA cassette for sgRNA cloning. Enables phenotypic CRISPR screens at a single cell resolution (using cytometry).
Depositing lab: Brian Brown. Depositing organization: Icahn School of Medicine at Mount Sinai. Publication: Protein Barcodes Enable High-Dimensional Single-Cell CRISPR Screens. Wroblewska A, Dhainaut M, Ben-Zvi B, Rose SA, Park ES, Amir ED, Bektesevic A, Baccarini A, Merad M, Rahman AH, Brown BD. Cell. 2018 Nov 1;175(4):1141-1155.e16. doi: 10.1016/j.cell.2018.09.022. Epub 2018 Oct 18. PubMed 30343902.
Backbone
  Vector backbone: pLKO
  Backbone size w/o insert (bp): 9000
  Vector type: Lentiviral, CRISPR
Growth in bacteria
  Bacterial resistance: Ampicillin, 100 μg/mL
  Growth temperature: 37°C
  Growth strain: NEB Stable
  Copy number: High Copy
Gene/Insert
  Gene/Insert name: Pro-Code Tagged human dNGFR
  Species: H. sapiens (human)
  Insert size (bp): 1000
  Mutation: Truncation of the signaling domain
  Entrez Gene: NGFR (a.k.a. CD271, Gp80-LNGFR, TNFRSF16, p75(NTR), p75NTR)
  Promoter: EF1a
  Tag / fusion protein: Tag.AU1.S.Ollas (N terminal on insert)
  Cloning method: Restriction Enzyme; 5′ cloning site Unknown (unknown if destroyed)
  Sequencing primers: 5′ cctttttgagtttggatcttggttcat
Terms and licenses: Academic/Nonprofit Terms; Industry Terms: Not Available to Industry
How to cite: pLKO_Tag.AU1.S.Ollas_NGFR was a gift from Brian Brown (Addgene plasmid # 158308 ; http://n2t.net/addgene:158308 ; RRID:Addgene_158308)
