>Addgene plasmid #158308 | pLKO_Tag.AU1.S.Ollas_NGFR | depositor partial sequence | sequence record 305485 | Tagged NGFR
ATGGGGGCAGGTGCCACCGGCCGCGCCATGGACGGGCCGCGCCTGCTGCTGTTGCTGCTTCTGGGGGTGT
CCCTTGGAGGTGCCAAGGAGGCATGCGACACCTATCGGTACATTGGAGGAGGCGGGGGAGGGAAGGAGAC
CGCCGCCGCCAAGTTCGAGAGGCAGCACATGGACAGCGGAGGAGGCGGGGGAGGGAGCGGCTTCGCCAAC
GAGCTGGGCCCCAGGCTGATGGGCAAGTGCCCCACAGGCCTGTACACACACAGCGGTGAGTGCTGCAAAG
CCTGCAACCTGGGCGAGGGTGTGGCCCAGCCTTGTGGAGCCAACCAGACCGTGTGTGAGCCCTGCCTGGA
CAGCGTGACGTTCTCCGACGTGGTGAGCGCGACCGAGCCGTGCAAGCCGTGCACCGAGTGCGTGGGGCTC
CAGAGCATGTCGGCGCCGTGCGTGGAGGCCGACGACGCCGTGTGCCGCTGCGCCTACGGCTACTACCAGG
ATGAGACGACTGGGCGCTGCGAGGCGTGCCGCGTGTGCGAGGCGGGCTCGGGCCTCGTGTTCTCCTGCCA
GGACAAGCAGAACACCGTGTGCGAGGAGTGCCCCGACGGCACGTATTCCGACGAGGCCAACCACGTGGAC
CCGTGCCTGCCCTGCACCGTGTGCGAGGACACCGAGCGCCAGCTCCGCGAGTGCACACGCTGGGCCGACG
CCGAGTGCGAGGAGATCCCTGGCCGTTGGATTACACGGTCCACACCCCCAGAGGGCTCGGACAGCACAGC
CCCCAGCACCCAGGAGCCTGAGGCACCTCCAGAACAAGACCTCATAGCCAGCACGGTGGCAGGTGTGGTG
ACCACAGTGATGGGCAGCTCCCAGCCCGTGGTGACCCGAGGCACCACCGACAACCTCATCCCTGTCTATT
GCTCCATCCTGGCTGCTGTGGTTGTGGGCCTTGTGGCCTACATAGCCTTCAAGAGGTGGAACAGGGGTAT
CCTCTAG
